Addgene plasmid #39495: pSG5-myc-p110α(K227E)
Depositing lab: Julian Downward. Depositing organization: Cancer Research UK. Publication: Activation of phosphoinositide 3-kinase by interaction with Ras and by point mutation. Rodriguez-Viciana P, Warne PH, Vanhaesebroeck B, Waterfield MD, Downward J. EMBO J. 1996 May 15;15(10):2442-51. PubMed 8665852.
Backbone
  Vector backbone: pSG5
  Backbone manufacturer: Stratagene
  Vector type: Eukaryotic
Growth in bacteria
  Bacterial resistance: Ampicillin, 100 μg/mL
  Growth temperature: 37°C
  Growth strain: DH5alpha
  Copy number: High Copy
Gene/Insert
  Gene/Insert name: p110(K227E) (alt name: PIK3CA)
  Species: B. taurus (bovine)
  Mutation: K227E
  GenBank ID: M93252
  Entrez Gene: PIK3CA
  Tag / fusion protein: myc (N terminal on insert)
  Cloning method: Restriction Enzyme; 5′ cloning site BamHI (not destroyed); 3′ cloning site BamHI (not destroyed)
  Sequencing primers: 5′ CAG-F
Terms and licenses: Academic/Nonprofit Terms; Industry Terms: Not Available to Industry
How to cite: pSG5-myc-p110α(K227E) was a gift from Julian Downward (Addgene plasmid # 39495 ; http://n2t.net/addgene:39495 ; RRID:Addgene_39495)
