[The description below was written by a language model from this plasmid's Addgene catalogue record.]
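Description:
pSG5-myc-p110α(K227E) is a eukaryotic expression plasmid built on the Stratagene pSG5 backbone. It carries the bovine (B. taurus) cDNA for p110α, the catalytic subunit of class IA phosphoinositide 3-kinase encoded by PIK3CA. It is propagated in E. coli as a high-copy plasmid under ampicillin selection. The record lists no eukaryotic selection marker and includes no feature table, so the regulatory elements are not itemised. pSG5 is generally known as a transient mammalian expression vector that drives inserts from the SV40 early promoter, with a β-globin intron and an SV40 polyadenylation signal. It also has a T7 promoter for in vitro transcription. These features come from general knowledge of the backbone, not from this entry.

The insert was cloned as a BamHI fragment, and both sites remain intact, so the cassette can be excised with a single enzyme. Orientation therefore cannot be inferred from the cloning sites alone. An N-terminal myc epitope tag allows the expressed protein to be detected or immunoprecipitated separately from endogenous p110α. The coding sequence carries the point mutation K227E. The associated publication concerns activation of phosphoinositide 3-kinase by interaction with Ras and by point mutation, which suggests this substitution was used to study how changes in p110α affect kinase activation and its relationship to Ras signalling. The record does not spell out the functional consequence of the mutation. Typical uses would be transient expression of the tagged mutant in mammalian cells to examine PI 3-kinase activity and downstream signalling, usually alongside a wild-type control.
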