>Addgene plasmid #39495 | pSG5-myc-p110α(K227E) | addgene partial sequence | sequence record 51040 | pCAG-f 5'-GCAACGTGCTGGTTATTGTG-3'
GAAAATACCCTCTCCATCAACTTCTTCAAGATGAATCTTCTTACATTTTCGTAAGTGTTACCCAAGAAGC
AGAAAGGGAAGAATTTTTTGATGAAACAAGACGACTTTGTGACCTTCGGCTTTTTCAACCCTTTTTAAAA
GTAATTGAACCAGTAGGCAACCGTGAAGAAAAGATCCTCAATCGAGAAATTGGTTTTGCTATCGGCATGC
CAGTGTGTGAATTCGATATGGTTAAAGATCCAGAAGTACAGGACTTCCGAAGAAATATTCTCAATGTTTG
TAAAGAAGCTGTGGATCTTAGGGATCTTAATTCACCTCATAGTAGAGCAATGTATGTTTATCCTCCAAAT
GTAGAATCTTCACCAGAACTGCCAAAGCACATATATAATAAATTGGATAAAGGGCAAATAATAGTGGTGA
TTTGGGTAATAGTTTCTCCAAATAATGACAAACAGAAGTATACTCTGAAAATCAACCATGACTGTGTGCC
AGAACAAGTAATTGCTGAAGCAATCAGGGAAAAAACGCGTAGTATGTTGCTATCATCTGAACAACTAAAA
CTCTGTGTTTTAGAATATCAGGGCAAGTATATTTTAAAAGTGTGTGGATGTGATGAATACTTCCTAGAAA
AATATCCTCTGAGTCAGTATAAGTATATAAGAAGCTGTATAATGCTTGGGA
